>Addgene plasmid #240453 | pBI121::smRatioGFP:AQ | addgene full sequence | sequence record 485325 | Addgene NGS Result
TGAGCGTCGGAAAGGCGCTCGGTCTTGCCTTGCTCGTCGGTGATGTACTTCACCAGCTCCGCGAAGTCGC
TCTTCTTGATGGAGCGCATGGGGACGTGCTTGGCAATCACGCGCACCCCCCGGCCGTTTTAGCGGCTAAA
AAAGTCATGGCTCTGCCCTCGGGCGGACCACGCCCATCATGACCTTGCCAAGCTCGTCCTGCTTCTCTTC
GATCTTCGCCAGCAGGGCGAGGATCGTGGCATCACCGAACCGCGCCGTGCGCGGGTCGTCGGTGAGCCAG
AGTTTCAGCAGGCCGCCCAGGCGGCCCAGGTCGCCATTGATGCGGGCCAGCTCGCGGACGTGCTCATAGT
CCACGACGCCCGTGATTTTGTAGCCCTGGCCGACGGCCAGCAGGTAGGCCGACAGGCTCATGCCGGCCGC
CGCCGCCTTTTCCTCAATCGCTCTTCGTTCGTCTGGAAGGCAGTACACCTTGATAGGTGGGCTGCCCTTC
CTGGTTGGCTTGGTTTCATCAGCCATCCGCTTGCCCTCATCTGTTACGCCGGCGGTAGCCGGCCAGCCTC
GCAGAGCAGGATTCCCGTTGAGCACCGCCAGGTGCGAATAAGGGACAGTGAAGAAGGAACACCCGCTCGC
GGGTGGGCCTACTTCACCTATCCTGCCCGGCTGACGCCGTTGGATACACCAAGGAAAGTCTACACGAACC
CTTTGGCAAAATCCTGTATATCGTGCGAAAAAGGATGGATATACCGAAAAAATCGCTATAATGACCCCGA
AGCAGGGTTATGCAGCGGAAAAGCGCCACGCTTCCCGAAGGGAGAAAGGCGGACAGGTATCCGGTAAGCG
GCAGGGTCGGAACAGGAGAGCGCACGAGGGAGCTTCCAGGGGGAAACGCCTGGTATCTTTATAGTCCTGT
CGGGTTTCGCCACCTCTGACTTGAGCGTCGATTTTTGTGATGCTCGTCAGGGGGGCGGAGCCTATGGAAA
AACGCCAGCAACGCGGCCTTTTTACGGTTCCTGGCCTTTTGCTGGCCTTTTGCTCACATGTTCTTTCCTG
CGTTATCCCCTGATTCTGTGGATAACCGTATTACCGCCTTTGAGTGAGCTGATACCGCTCGCCGCAGCCG
AACGACCGAGCGCAGCGAGTCAGTGAGCGAGGAAGCGGAAGAGCGCCAGAAGGCCGCCAGAGAGGCCGAG
CGCGGCCGTGAGGCTTGGACGCTAGGGCAGGGCATGAAAAAGCCCGTAGCGGGCTGCTACGGGCGTCTGA
CGCGGTGGAAAGGGGGAGGGGATGTTGTCTACATGGCTCTGCTGTAGTGAGTGGGTTGCGCTCCGGCAGC
GGTCCTGATCAATCGTCACCCTTTCTCGGTCCTTCAACGTTCCTGACAACGAGCCTCCTTTTCGCCAATC
CATCGACAATCACCGCGAGTCCCTGCTCGAACGCTGCGTCCGGACCGGCTTCGTCGAAGGCGTCTATCGC
GGCCCGCAACAGCGGCGAGAGCGGAGCCTGTTCAACGGTGCCGCCGCGCTCGCCGGCATCGCTGTCGCCG
GCCTGCTCCTCAAGCACGGCCCCAACAGTGAAGTAGCTGATTGTCATCAGCGCATTGACGGCGTCCCCGG
CCGAAAAACCCGCCTCGCAGAGGAAGCGAAGCTGCGCGTCGGCCGTTTCCATCTGCGGTGCGCCCGGTCG
CGTGCCGGCATGGATGCGCGCGCCATCGCGGTAGGCGAGCAGCGCCTGCCTGAAGCTGCGGGCATTCCCG
ATCAGAAATGAGCGCCAGTCGTCGTCGGCTCTCGGCACCGAATGCGTATGATTCTCCGCCAGCATGGCTT
CGGCCAGTGCGTCGAGCAGCGCCCGCTTGTTCCTGAAGTGCCAGTAAAGCGCCGGCTGCTGAACCCCCAA
CCGTTCCGCCAGTTTGCGTGTCGTCAGACCGTCTACGCCGACCTCGTTCAACAGGTCCAGGGCGGCACGG
ATCACTGTATTCGGCTGCAACTTTGTCATGCTTGACACTTTATCACTGATAAACATAATATGTCCACCAA
CTTATCAGTGATAAAGAATCCGCGCGTTCAATCGGACCAGCGGAGGCTGGTCCGGAGGCCAGACGTGAAA
CCCAACATACCCCTGATCGTAATTCTGAGCACTGTCGCGCTCGACGCTGTCGGCATCGGCCTGATTATGC
CGGTGCTGCCGGGCCTCCTGCGCGATCTGGTTCACTCGAACGACGTCACCGCCCACTATGGCATTCTGCT
GGCGCTGTATGCGTTGGTGCAATTTGCCTGCGCACCTGTGCTGGGCGCGCTGTCGGATCGTTTCGGGCGG
CGGCCAATCTTGCTCGTCTCGCTGGCCGGCGCCAGATCTGGGGAACCCTGTGGTTGGCATGCACATACAA
ATGGACGAACGGATAAACCTTTTCACGCCCTTTTAAATATCCGATTATTCTAATAAACGCTCTTTTCTCT
TAGGTTTACCCGCCAATATATCCTGTCAAACACTGATAGTTTAAACTGAAGGCGGGAAACGACAATCTGA
TCATGAGCGGAGAATTAAGGGAGTCACGTTATGACCCCCGCCGATGACGCGGGACAAGCCGTTTTACGTT
TGGAACTGACAGAACCGCAACGTTGAAGGAGCCACTCAGCCGCGGGTTTCTGGAGTTTAATGAGCTAAGC
ACATACGTCAGAAACCATTATTGCGCGTTCAAAAGTCGCCTAAGGTCACTATCAGCTAGCAAATATTTCT
TGTCAAAAATGCTCCACTGACGTTCCATAAATTCCCCTCGGTATCCAATTAGAGTCTCATATTCACTCTC
AATCCAAATAATCTGCACCGGATCTGGATCGTTTCGCATGATTGAACAAGATGGATTGCACGCAGGTTCT
CCGGCCGCTTGGGTGGAGAGGCTATTCGGCTATGACTGGGCACAACAGACAATCGGCTGCTCTGATGCCG
CCGTGTTCCGGCTGTCAGCGCAGGGGCGCCCGGTTCTTTTTGTCAAGACCGACCTGTCCGGTGCCCTGAA
TGAACTGCAGGACGAGGCAGCGCGGCTATCGTGGCTGGCCACGACGGGCGTTCCTTGCGCAGCTGTGCTC
GACGTTGTCACTGAAGCGGGAAGGGACTGGCTGCTATTGGGCGAAGTGCCGGGGCAGGATCTCCTGTCAT
CTCACCTTGCTCCTGCCGAGAAAGTATCCATCATGGCTGATGCAATGCGGCGGCTGCATACGCTTGATCC
GGCTACCTGCCCATTCGACCACCAAGCGAAACATCGCATCGAGCGAGCACGTACTCGGATGGAAGCCGGT
CTTGTCGATCAGGATGATCTGGACGAAGAGCATCAGGGGCTCGCGCCAGCCGAACTGTTCGCCAGGCTCA
AGGCGCGCATGCCCGACGGCGATGATCTCGTCGTGACCCATGGCGATGCCTGCTTGCCGAATATCATGGT
GGAAAATGGCCGCTTTTCTGGATTCATCGACTGTGGCCGGCTGGGTGTGGCGGACCGCTATCAGGACATA
GCGTTGGCTACCCGTGATATTGCTGAAGAGCTTGGCGGCGAATGGGCTGACCGCTTCCTCGTGCTTTACG
GTATCGCCGCTCCCGATTCGCAGCGCATCGCCTTCTATCGCCTTCTTGACGAGTTCTTCTGAGCGGGACT
CTGGGGTTCGAAATGACCGACCAAGCGACGCCCAACCTGCCATCACGAGATTTCGATTCCACCGCCGCCT
TCTATGAAAGGTTGGGCTTCGGAATCGTTTTCCGGGACGCCGGCTGGATGATCCTCCAGCGCGGGGATCT
CATGCTGGAGTTCTTCGCCCACGGGATCTCTGCGGAACAGGCGGTCGAAGGTGCCGATATCATTACGACA
GCAACGGCCGACAAGCACAACGCCACGATCCTGAGCGACAATATGATCGGGCCCGGCGTCCACATCAACG
GCGTCGGCGGCGACTGCCCAGGCAAGACCGAGATGCACCGCGATATCTTGCTGCGTTCGGATATTTTCGT
GGAGTTCCCGCCACAGACCCGGATGATCCCCGATCGTTCAAACATTTGGCAATAAAGTTTCTTAAGATTG
AATCCTGTTGCCGGTCTTGCGATGATTATCATATAATTTCTGTTGAATTACGTTAAGCATGTAATAATTA
ACATGTAATGCATGACGTTATTTATGAGATGGGTTTTTATGATTAGAGTCCCGCAATTATACATTTAATA
CGCGATAGAAAACAAAATATAGCGCGCAAACTAGGATAAATTATCGCGCGCGGTGTCATCTATGTTACTA
GATCGGGCCTCCTGTC
[82 nt withheld, positions 4287-4368]
GCTCTGAGGGA
[161 nt withheld, positions 4380-4540]
T
[41 nt withheld, positions 4542-4582]
T
[62 nt withheld, positions 4584-4645]
A
[35 nt withheld, positions 4647-4681]
CCTCCCTCAATCGGTTGAATGTCGCCCTTTTGTCTTTGGCCCAATACGCAAACCGCCTCTCCCCGCGCGT
TGGCCGATTCATTAATGCAGCTGGCACGACAGGTTTCCCGACTGGAAAGCGGGCAGTGAGCGCAACGCAA
TTAATGTGAGTTAGCTCACTCATTAGGCACCCCAGGCTTTACACTTTATGCTTCCGGCTCGTATGTTGTG
TGGAATTGTGAGCGGATAACAATTTCACACAGGAAACAGCTATGACCATGATTACGCCAAGCTTGCATGC
CTGCAGGTCCCCAGATTAGCCTTTTCAATTTCAGAAAGAATGCTAACCCACAGATGGTTAGAGAGGCTTA
CGCAGCAGGTCTCATCAAGACGATCTACCCGAGCAATAATCTCCAGGAAATCAAATACCTTCCCAAGAAG
GTTAAAGATGCAGTCAAAAGATTCAGGACTAACTGCATCAAGAACACAGAGAAAGATATATTTCTCAAGA
TCAGAAGTACTATTCCAGTATGGACGATTCAAGGCTTGCTTCACAAACCAAGGCAAGTAATAGAGATTGG
AGTCTCTAAAAAGGTAGTTCCCACTGAATCAAAGGCCATGGAGTCAAAGATTCAAATAGAGGACCTAACA
GAACTCGCCGTAAAGACTGGCGAACAGTTCATACAGAGTCTCTTACGACTCAATGACAAGAAGAAAATCT
TCGTCAACATGGTGGAGCACGACACACTTGTCTACTCCAAAAATATCAAAGATACAGTCTCAGAAGACCA
AAGGGCAATTGAGACTTTTCAACAAAGGGTAATATCCGGAAACCTCCTCGGATTCCATTGCCCAGCTATC
TGTCACTTTATTGTGAAGATAGTGGAAAAGGAAGGTGGCTCCTACAAATGCCATCATTGCGATAAAGGAA
AGGCCATCGTTGAAGATGCCTCTGCCGACAGTGGTCCCAAAGATGGACCCCCACCCACGAGGAGCATCGT
GGAAAAAGAAGACGTTCCAACCACGTCTTCAAAGCAAGTGGATTGATGTGATATCTCCACTGACGTAAGG
GATGACGCACAATCCCACTATCCTTCGCAAGACCCTTCCTCTATATAAGGAAGTTCATTTCATTTGGAGA
GAACACGGGGGACTCTAGAAACAATGAGTAAAGGAGAAGAACTTTTCACTGGAGTTGTCCCAATTCTTGT
TGAATTAGATGGTGATGTTAATGGGCACAAATTTTCTGTCAGTGGAGAGGGTGAAGGTGATGCAACATAC
GGAAAACTTACCCTTAAATTTATTTGCACTACTGGAAAACTACCTGTTCCATGGCCAACACTTGTCACTA
CTTTCTCTTATGGTGTTCAATGCTTTTCAAGATACCCAGATCATATGAAGCGGCACGACTTCTTCAAGAG
CGCCATGCCTGAGGGATACGTGCAGGAGAGGACCATCTCTTTCAAGGACGACGGGAACTACAAGACACGT
GCTGAAGTCAAGTTTGAGGGAGACACCCTCGTCAACAGGATCGAGCTTAAGGGAATCGATTTCAAGGATG
ATGGAAACATTCTTGGACACAAATTGGAATACAACTATAACGAGCACTTGGTGTACATCATGGCAGACAA
ACAAAAGAATGGTACCAAAGCTATCTTTCAAGTTCACCACAACATTGAAGATGGAGGCGTTCAACTAGCA
GACCATTATCAACAAAATACTCCAATTGGCGATGGCCCTGTCCTTTTACCAGACAACCATTACCTGCACA
CACAATCTGCCCTTTCGAAAGATCCCAACGAAAAGAGAGACCACATGGTCCTTCTTGAGTTTGTAACAGC
TGCTGGGATTACACATGGCATGGATGAACTATACAAGTCGACTCGACTCGAGCTTACACCAGACTTCGAC
AACCCAAAATGGATTGGACGACACAAGCACATGTTTAATTTTCTTGATGTCAACCACAATGGAAGGATCT
CTCTTGACGAGATGGTCTACAAGGCGTCCGATATTGTTATAAACAATCTTGGAGCAACACCTGAACAAGC
CAAACGTCACAAAGATGCTGTAGAAGCCTTCTTCGGAGGAGCTGGAATGAAATATGGTGTAGAAACTGAA
TGGCCTGAATACATCGAAGGATGGAAAAGACTGGCTTCCGAGGAATTGAAAAGGTATTCAAAAAACCAAA
TCACACTTATTCGTTTATGGGGTGATGCATTGTTCGATATCATTGACAAAGACCAAAATGGAGCTATTTC
ACTGGATGAATGGAAAGCATACACCAAATCTGCTGGCATCATCCAATCGTCAGAAGATTGCGAGGAAACA
TTCAGAGTGTGCGATATTGACGAAAGTGGACAGCTCGATGTTGATGAGATGACAAGACAACATTTAGGAT
TTTGGTACACCATGGATCCTGCTTGCGAAAAGCTCTACGGTGGAGCTGTCCCCTAAGAAACTCTGCTGCA
GGCATGCCCGCTGAAATCACCAGTCTCTCTCTACAAATCTATCTCTCTCTATAATAATGTGTGAGTAGTT
CCCAGATAAGGGAATTAGGGTTCTTATAGGGTTTCGCTCATGTGTTGAGCATATAAGAAACCCTTAGTAT
GTATTTGTATTTGTAAAATACTTCTATCAATAAAATTTCTAATTCCTAAAACCAAAATCCAGGGGTACCG
AGCTCGAATTTCCCCGATCGTTCAAACATTTGGCAATAAAGTTTCTTAAGATTGAATCCTGTTGCCGGTC
TTGCGATGATTATCATATAATTTCTGTTGAATTACGTTAAGCATGTAATAATTAACATGTAATGCATGAC
GTTATTTATGAGATGGGTTTTTATGATTAGAGTCCCGCAATTATACATTTAATACGCGATAGAAAACAAA
ATATAGCGCGCAAACTAGGATAAATTATCGCGCGCGGTGTCATCTATGTTACTAGATCGGGAATTCACTG
GCCGTCGTTTTACAACGTCGTGACTGGGAAAACCCTGGCGTTACCCAACTTAATCGCCTTGCAGCACATC
CCCCTTTCGCCAGCTGGCGTAATAGCGAAGAGGCCCGCACCGATCGCCCTTCCCAACAGTTGCGCAGCCT
GAATG
[44 nt withheld, positions 7767-7810]
C
[141 nt withheld, positions 7812-7952]
CCTTTGACGTTGGAGTCCACGTTCTTT
[37 nt withheld, positions 7980-8016]
ACCCTATCTCGGGCTATTCTTTTGATTTATAAGGGATTTTGCCGATTTCGGAACCACCATCAAACAGGAT
TTTCGCCTGCTGGGGCAAACCAGCGTGGACCGCTTGCTGCAACTCTCTCAGGGCCAGGCGGTGAAGGGCA
ATCAGCTGTTGCCCGTCTCACTGGTGAAAAGAAAAACCACCCCAGTACATTAAAAACGTCCGCAATGTGT
TATTAAGTTGTCTAAGCGTCAATTTGTTTACACCACAATATATCCTGCCACCAGCCAGCCAACAGCTCCC
CGACCGGCAGCTCGGCACAAAATCACCACTCGATACAGGCAGCCCATCAGTCCGGGACGGCGTCAGCGGG
AGAGCCGTTGTAAGGCGGCAGACTTTGCTCATGTTACCGATGCTATTCGGAAGAACGGCAACTAAGCTGC
CGGGTTTGAAACACGGATGATCTCGCGGAGGGTAGCATGTTGATTGTAACGATGACAGAGCGTTGCTGCC
TGTGATCAAATATCATCTCCCTCGCAGAGATCCGAATTATCAGCCTTCTTATTCATTTCTCGCTTAACCG
TGACAGGCTGTCGATCTTGAGAACTATGCCGACATAATAGGAAATCGCTGGATAAAGCCGCTGAGGAAGC
TGAGTGGCGCTATTTCTTTAGAAGTGAACGTTGACGATATCAACTCCCCTATCCATTGCTCACCGAATGG
TACAGGTCGGGGACCCGAAGTTCCGACTGTCGGCCTGATGCATCCCCGGCTGATCGACCCCAGATCTGGG
GCTGAGAAAGCCCAGTAAGGAAACAACTGTAGGTTCGAGTCGCGAGATCCCCCGGAACCAAAGGAAGTAG
GTTAAACCCGCTCCGATCAGGCCGAGCCACGCCAGGCCGAGAACATTGGTTCCTGTAGGCATCGGGATTG
GCGGATCAAACACTAAAGCTACTGGAACGAGCAGAAGTCCTCCGGCCGCCAGTTGCCAGGCGGTAAAGGT
GAGCAGAGGCACGGGAGGTTGCCACTTGCGGGTCAGCACGGTTCCGAACGCCATGGAAACCGCCCCCGCC
AGGCCCGCTGCGACGCCGACAGGATCTAGCGCTGCGTTTGGTGTCAACACCAACAGCGCCACGCCCGCAG
TTCCGCAAATAGCCCCCAGGACCGCCATCAATCGTATCGGGCTACCTAGCAGAGCGGCAGAGATGAACAC
GACCATCAGCGGCTGCACAGCGCCTACCGTCGCCGCGACCCCGCCCGGCAGGCGGTAGACCGAAATAAAC
AACAAGCTCCAGAATAGCGAAATATTAAGTGCGCCGAGGATGAAGATGCGCATCCACCAGATTCCCGTTG
GAATCTGTCGGACGATCATCACGAGCAATAAACCCGCCGGCAACGCCCGCAGCAGCATACCGGCGACCCC
TCGGCCTCGCTGTTCGGGCTCCACGAAAACGCCGGACAGATGCGCCTTGTGAGCGTCCTTGGGGCCGTCC
TCCTGTTTGAAGACCGACAGCCCAATGATCTCGCCGTCGATGTAGGCGCCGAATGCCACGGCATCTCGCA
ACCGTTCAGCGAACGCCTCCATGGGCTTTTTCTCCTCGTGCTCGTAAACGGACCCGAACATCTCTGGAGC
TTTCTTCAGGGCCGACAATCGGATCTCGCGGAAATCCTGCACGTCGGCCGCTCCAAGCCGTCGAATCTGA
GCCTTAATCACAATTGTCAATTTTAATCCTCTGTTTATCGGCAGTTCGTAGAGCGCGCCGTGCGTCCCGA
GCGATACTGAGCGAAGCAAGTGCGTCGAGCAGTGCCCGCTTGTTCCTGAAATGCCAGTAAAGCGCTGGCT
GCTGAACCCCCAGCCGGAACTGACCCCACAAGGCCCTAGCGTTTGCAATGCACCAGGTCATCATTGACCC
AGGCGTGTTCCACCAGGCCGCTGCCTCGCAACTCTTCGCAGGCTTCGCCGACCTGCTCGCGCCACTTCTT
CACGCGGGTGGAATCCGATCCGCACATGAGGCGGAAGGTTTCCAGCTTGAGCGGGTACGGCTCCCGGTGC
GAGCTGAAATAGTCGAACATCCGTCGGGCCGTCGGCGACAGCTTGCGGTACTTCTCCCATATGAATTTCG
TGTAGTGGTCGCCAGCAAACAGCACGACGATTTCCTCGTCGATCAGGACCTGGCAACGGGACGTTTTCTT
GCCACGGTCCAGGACGCGGAAGCGGTGCAGCAGCGACACCGATTCCAGGTGCCCAACGCGGTCGGACGTG
AAGCCCATCGCCGTCGCCTGTAGGCGCGACAGGCATTCCTCGGCCTTCGTGTAATACCGGCCATTGATCG
ACCAGCCCAGGTCCTGGCAAAGCTCGTAGAACGTGAAGGTGATCGGCTCGCCGATAGGGGTGCGCTTCGC
GTACTCCAACACCTGCTGCCACACCAGTTCGTCATCGTCGGCCCGCAGCTCGACGCCGGTGTAGGTGATC
TTCACGTCCTTGTTGACGTGGAAAATGACCTTGTTTTGCAGCGCCTCGCGCGGGATTTTCTTGTTGCGCG
TGGTGAACAGGGCAGAGCGGGCCGTGTCGTTTGGCATCGCTCGCATCGTGTCCGGCCACGGCGCAATATC
GAACAAGGAAAGCTGCATTTCCTTGATCTGCTGCTTCGTGTGTTTCAGCAACGCGGCCTGCTTGGCCTCG
CTGACCTGTTTTGCCAGGTCCTCGCCGGCGGTTTTTCGCTTCTTGGTCGTCATAGTTCCTCGCGTGTCGA
TGGTCATCGACTTCGCCAAACCTGCCGCCTCCTGTTCGAGACGACGCGAACGCTCCACGGCGGCCGATGG
CGCGGGCAGGGCAGGGGGAGCCAGTTGCACGCTGTCGCGCTCGATCTTGGCCGTAGCTTGCTGGACCATC
GAGCCGACGGACTGGAAGGTTTCGCGGGGCGCACGCATGACGGTGCGGCTTGCGATGGTTTCGGCATCCT
CGGCGGAAAACCCCGCGTCGATCAGTTCTTGCCTGTATGCCTTCCGGTCAAACGTCCGATTCATTCACCC
TCCTTGCGGGATTGCCCCGACTCACGCCGGGGCAATGTGCCCTTATTCCTGATTTGACCCGCCTGGTGCC
TTGGTGTCCAGATAATCCACCTTATCGGCAATGAAGTCGGTCCCGTAGACCGTCTGGCCGTCCTTCTCGT
ACTTGGTATTCCGAATCTTGCCCTGCACGAATACCAGCGACCCCTTGCCCAAATACTTGCCGTGGGCCTC
GGCCTGAGAGCCAAAACACTTGATGCGGAAGAAGTCGGTGCGCTCCTGCTTGTCGCCGGCATCGTTGCGC
CACATCTAGGTACTAAAACAATTCATCCAGTAAAATATAATATTTTATTTTCTCCCAATCAGGCTTGATC
CCCAGTAAGTCAAAAAATAGCTCGACATACTGTTCTTCCCCGATATCCTCCCTGATCGACCGGACGCAGA
AGGCAATGTCATACCACTTGTCCGCCCTGCCGCTTCTCCCAAGATCAATAAAGCCACTTACTTTGCCATC
TTTCACAAAGATGTTGCTGTCTCCCAGGTCGCCGTGGGAAAAGACAAGTTCCTCTTCGGGCTTTTCCGTC
TTTAAAAAATCATACAGCTCGCGCGGATCTTTAAATGGAGTGTCTTCTTCCCAGTTTTCGCAATCCACAT
CGGCCAGATCGTTATTCAGTAAGTAATCCAATTCGGCTAAGCGGCTGTCTAAGCTATTCGTATAGGGACA
ATCCGATATGTCGATGGAGTGAAAGAGCCTGATGCACTCCGCATACAGCTCGATAATCTTTTCAGGGCTT
TGTTCATCTTCATACTCTTCCGAGCAAAGGACGCCATCGGCCTCACTCATGAGCAGATTGCTCCAGCCAT
CATGCCGTTCAAAGTGCAGGACCTTTGGAACAGGCAGCTTTCCTTCCAGCCATAGCATCATGTCCTTTTC
CCGTTCCACATCATAGGTGGTCCCTTTATACCGGCTGTCCGTCATTTTTAAATATAGGTTTTCATTTTCT
CCCACCAGCTTATATACCTTAGCAGGAGACATTCCTTCCGTATCTTTTACGCAGCGGTATTTTTCGATCA
GTTTTTTCAATTCCGGTGATATTCTCATTTTAGCCATTTATTATTTCCTTCCTCTTTTCTACAGTATTTA
AAGATACCCCAAGAAGCTAATTATAACAAGACGAACTCCAATTCACTGTTCCTTGCATTCTAAAACCTTA
AATACCAGAAAACAGCTTTTTCAAAGTTGTTTTCAAAGTTGGCGTATAACATAGTATCGACGGAGCCGAT
TTTGAAACCACAATTATGGGTGATGCTGCCAACTTACTGATTTAGTGTATGATGGTGTTTTTGAGGTGCT
CCAGTGGCTTCTGTTTCTATCAGCTGTCCCTCCTGTTCAGCTACTGACGGGGTGGTGCGTAACGGCAAAA
GCACCGCCGGACATCAGCGCTATCTCTGCTCTCACTGCCGTAAAACATGGCAACTGCAGTTCACTTACAC
CGCTTCTCAACCCGGTACGCACCAGAAAATCATTGATATGGCCATGAATGGCGTTGGATGCCGGGCAACA
GCCCGCATTATGGGCGTTGGCCTCAACACGATTTTACGTCACTTAAAAAACTCAGGCCGCAGTCGGTAAC
CTCGCGCATACAGCCGGGCAGTGACGTCATCGTCTGCGCGGAAATGGACGAACAGTGGGGCTATGTCGGG
GCTAAATCGCGCCAGCGCTGGCTGTTTTACGCGTATGACAGTCTCCGGAAGACGGTTGTTGCGCACGTAT
TCGGTGAACGCACTATGGCGACGCTGGGGCGTCTTATGAGCCTGCTGTCACCCTTTGACGTGGTGATATG
GATGACGGATGGCTGGCCGCTGTATGAATCCCGCCTGAAGGGAAAGCTGCACGTAATCAGCAAGCGATAT
ACGCAGCGAATTGAGCGGCATAACCTGAATCTGAGGCAGCACCTGGCACGGCTGGGACGGAAGTCGCTGT
CGTTCTCAAAATCGGTGGAGCTGCATGACAAAGTCATCGGGCATTATCTGAACATAAAACACTATCAATA
AGTTGGAGTCATTACCCAATTATGATAGAATTTACAAGCTATAAGGTTATTGTCCTGGGTTTCAAGCATT
AGTCCATGCAAGTTTTTATGCTTTGCCCATTCTATAGATATATTGATAAGCGCGCTGCCTATGCCTTGCC
CCCTGAAATCCTTACATACGGCGATATCTTCTATATAAAAGATATATTATCTTATCAGTATTGTCAATAT
ATTCAAGGCAATCTGCCTCCTCATCCTCTTCATCCTCTTCGTCTTGGTAGCTTTTTAAATATGGCGCTTC
ATAGAGTAATTCTGTAAAGGTCCAATTCTCGTTTTCATACCTCGGTATAATCTTACCTATCACCTCAAAT
GGTTCGCTGGGTTTATCGCACCCCCGAACACGAGCACGGCACCCGCGACCACTATGCCAAGAATGCCCAA
GGTAAAAATTGCCGGCCCCGCCATGAAGTCCGTGAATGCCCCGACGGCCGAAGTGAAGGGCAGGCCGCCA
CCCAGGCCGCCGCCCTCACTGCCCGGCACCTGGTCGCTGAATGTCGATGCCAGCACCTGCGGCACGTCAA
TGCTTCCGGGCGTCGCGCTCGGGCTGATCGCCCATCCCGTTACTGCCCCGATCCCGGCAATGGCAAGGAC
TGCCAGCGCTGCCATTTTTGGGGTGAGGCCGTTCGCGGCCGAGGGGCGCAGCCCCTGGGGGGATGGGAGG
CCCGCGTTAGCGGGCCGGGAGGGTTCGAGAAGGGGGGGCACCCCCCTTCGGCGTGCGCGGTCACGCGCAC
AGGGCGCAGCCCTGGTTAAAAACAAGGTTTATAAATATTGGTTTAAAAGCAGGTTAAAAGACAGGTTAGC
GGTGGCCGAAAAACGGGCGGAAACCCTTGCAAATGCTGGATTTTCTGCCTGTGGACAGCCCCTCAAATGT
CAATAGGTGCGCCCCTCATCTGTCAGCACTCTGCCCCTCAAGTGTCAAGGATCGCGCCCCTCATCTGTCA
GTAGTCGCGCCCCTCAAGTGTCAATACCGCAGGGCACTTATCCCCAGGCTTGTCCACATCATCTGTGGGA
AACTCGCGTAAAATCAGGCGTTTTCGCCGATTTGCGAGGCTGGCCAGCTCCACGTCGCCGGCCGAAATCG
AGCCTGCCCCTCATCTGTCAACGCCGCGCCGGGTGAGTCGGCCCCTCAAGTGTCAACGTCCGCCCCTCAT
CTGTCAGTGAGGGCCAAGTTTTCCGCGAGGTATCCACAACGCCGGCGGCCGCGGTGTCTCGCACACGGCT
TCGACGGCGTTTCTGGCGCGTTTGCAGGGCCATAGACGGCCGCCAGCCCAGCGGCGAGGGCAACCAGCCC
GG
Features (pLannotate 1.2.2; 35 found; start..end, strand, type, name):
     12..107     -  CDS            traI (fragment): TRAI6_ECOLX - Experimental evidence at protein level: Swiss-Prot protein existence level 1. The initiation process of transfer DNA synthesis requires the interaction of at least three plasmid-specific components (TraH, I, and J) at the transfer origin resulting in the assembly of a specialised nucleoprotein complex - the relaxosome. Site- and strand-specific cleavage at the transfer origin is dependent on TraI and TraJ. From Escherichia coli.
    145..516     -  CDS            traJ: oriT-recognizing protein; traJ
    549..658     -  oriT           oriT: incP origin of transfer
    790..980     +  rep_origin     ori (fragment): high-copy-number ColE1/pMB1/pBR322/pUC origin of replication
   1339..1989    -  CDS            TetR: tetracycline resistance regulatory protein; tetR
   2095..2344    +  CDS            TcR (fragment): tetracycline efflux protein; tetA; confers resistance to tetracycline
   2454..2478    -  misc_feature   RB T-DNA repeat: right border repeat from nopaline C58 T-DNA
   2634..2817    +  promoter       NOS promoter: nopaline synthase promoter NOS promoter
   2838..3632    +  CDS            NeoR/KanR: aminoglycoside phosphotransferase from Tn5; aph(3')-II (or nptII); confers resistance to neomycin, kanamycin, and G418 (Geneticin®)
   3653..3802    +  CDS            ble (fragment): BLE_KLEPN - Experimental evidence at protein level: Swiss-Prot protein existence level 1. Binding protein with a strong affinity to the bleomycin family of antibiotics. Binds to CL990; an antimitotic-antibiotic compound. From Klebsiella pneumoniae.
   3809..4015    +  CDS            ocd (fragment): OCD_AGRFC - Experimental evidence at protein level: Swiss-Prot protein existence level 1. Catalyzes the conversion of L-ornithine into L-proline with release of ammonia. Is involved in the utilization of nopaline, a catabolic pathway that proceeds through L-arginine and L-ornithine to L-proline. Nopaline is a predominant opine in plant cells transformed with Ti plasmid pTiC58. From Agrobacterium fabrum (strain C58 / ATCC 33970) (Agrobacterium tumefaciens (strain C58)).
   4022..4274    +  terminator     NOS terminator: nopaline synthase terminator and poly(A) signal
   4278..4721    +  CDS            M13 gene III (fragment) (sequence partly withheld): pIII; III; minor coat protein
   4720..4810    +  CDS            lacI (fragment): lac repressor; lacI; The lac repressor binds to the lac operator to inhibit transcription in E. coli. This inhibition can be relieved by adding lactose or isopropyl-β-D-thiogalactopyranoside (IPTG).
   4823..4844    +  protein_bind   CAP binding site: CAP binding activates transcription in the presence of cAMP. E. coli catabolite activator protein
   4859..4889    +  promoter       lac promoter: promoter for the E. coli lac operon
   4893..4915    +  protein_bind   lac operator (fragment): The lac repressor binds to the lac operator to inhibit transcription in E. coli. This inhibition can be relieved by adding lactose or isopropyl-β-D-thiogalactopyranoside (IPTG). lac repressor encoded by lacI
   4950..4970    -  misc_feature   MCS (fragment): pUC18/19 multiple cloning site
   5461..5802    +  promoter       CaMV 35S promoter: strong constitutive promoter from cauliflower mosaic virus
   5825..6537    +  CDS            ratiometric pHluorin (fragment): pH-sensitive mutant of green fluorescent protein (Miesenböck et al., 1998) responds to a drop in pH with a reversible decrease in excitation at 395 nm and a corresponding increase in excitation at 475 nm
   6554..7114    +  CDS            AEQ1_AEQVI: Experimental evidence at protein level: Swiss-Prot protein existence level 1. Ca(2+)-dependent bioluminescence photoprotein. Displays an emission peak at 470 nm (blue light). Trace amounts of calcium ion trigger the intramolecular oxidation of the chromophore, coelenterazine into coelenteramide and CO(2) with the concomitant emission of light. From Aequorea victoria (Water jellyfish) (Mesonema victoria).
   7177..7333    +  polyA_signal   CaMV poly(A) signal (fragment): cauliflower mosaic virus polyadenylation signal
   7334..7351    -  misc_feature   MCS (fragment): pUC18/19 multiple cloning site
   7357..7609    +  terminator     NOS terminator: nopaline synthase terminator and poly(A) signal
   7614..7769    +  CDS            lacZα (fragment) (sequence partly withheld): LacZα fragment of β-galactosidase; lacZ fragment
   7767..8067    +  rep_origin     M13 ori (fragment) (sequence partly withheld): M13 bacteriophage origin of replication; arrow indicates direction of (+) strand synthesis
   8068..8198    +  CDS            lacI (fragment): lac repressor; lacI; The lac repressor binds to the lac operator to inhibit transcription in E. coli. This inhibition can be relieved by adding lactose or isopropyl-β-D-thiogalactopyranoside (IPTG).
   8252..8276    -  misc_feature   LB T-DNA repeat: left border repeat from nopaline C58 T-DNA
   9785..9848    -  CDS            TetR (fragment): tetracycline resistance regulatory protein; tetR
   9872..11020   -  CDS            trfA: trans-acting replication protein that binds to and activates oriV
  11319..12113   -  CDS            KanR: aminoglycoside phosphotransferase; aphA-3; confers resistance to kanamycin
  12305..13072   +  mobile_element IS1: prokaryotic transposable element IS1
  13081..13230   -  CDS            satA (fragment): STA_BACSU - Also known as yyaR. Experimental evidence at protein level: Swiss-Prot protein existence level 1. Involved in resistance to streptothricin, a broad-spectrum antibiotic produced by streptomycetes. Detoxifies streptothricin via acetylation of the beta amino group of the first beta-lysyl moiety of streptothricin. From Bacillus subtilis (strain 168).
  13426..13701   -  CDS            klaC (fragment): KLAC_ECOLX - Also known as telB. Protein predicted: Swiss-Prot protein existence level 4. Belongs to the kla operon, which is associated with cryptic tellurite resistance, and IncW plasmid fertility inhibition. From Escherichia coli.
  13765..8       -  rep_origin     oriV (across the origin): incP origin of replication
