[The description below was written by a language model from this plasmid's Addgene catalogue record and pLannotate feature annotations shown in this document.]
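Description:
pBI121::smRatioGFP:AQ is a binary Agrobacterium/plant expression vector built on the pBI121 backbone, sequenced at about 14.4 kb. It is a low-copy, broad-host-range plasmid of the IncP type: the feature table shows oriV together with the trfA replication protein, which allow maintenance in both E. coli and Agrobacterium tumefaciens, plus oriT and traJ for conjugal mobilisation. Bacterial selection is by kanamycin through a backbone aphA-3-type KanR gene. The backbone also carries remnants typical of this vector lineage, including an IS1 element, tetR and a truncated tetA, a partial ColE1-type origin, and fragments of lac and M13 sequences, none of which appear to serve a function here.

Between the nopaline-type right and left T-DNA border repeats lie two plant cassettes. The first is a NOS promoter driving nptII (NeoR/KanR) with a NOS terminator, which gives aminoglycoside (kanamycin/G418) selection of transformed plant tissue. The second is the payload: a CaMV 35S promoter driving a roughly 1.5 kb synthetic fusion of soluble-modified ratiometric pHluorin to aequorin, cloned between XbaI and SacI. It is followed by a partial CaMV poly(A) signal and the NOS terminator.

Ratiometric pHluorin is a GFP variant whose excitation ratio between about 395 and 475 nm shifts with pH; the soluble-modified changes adapt it for expression in plants. Aequorin is a jellyfish photoprotein that emits blue light when calcium triggers oxidation of its bound coelenterazine. No targeting signal is annotated, consistent with the stated purpose of monitoring both pH and calcium concentration in the cytoplasm of higher plants. The associated work used Arabidopsis expressing such indicators to follow ion dynamics under abiotic stress.
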