Addgene plasmid #240453: pBI121::smRatioGFP:AQ
Purpose: Expression of indicator protein fusion (soluble modified ratiometric pHluorin & Aequorin) for monitoring calcium concentrations and pH in the cytoplasm of higher plants. For details, see Comments.
Depositing lab: Christoph Plieth. Depositing organization: Christian-Albrechts-Universitaet zu Kiel. Publication: Self-reporting Arabidopsis expressing pH and [Ca2+] indicators unveil ion dynamics in the cytoplasm and in the apoplast under abiotic stress. Gao D, Knight MR, Trewavas AJ, Sattelmacher B, Plieth C. Plant Physiol. 2004 Mar;134(3):898-908. doi: 10.1104/pp.103.032508. PubMed 15020753.
Backbone
  Vector backbone: pBI121
  Backbone size w/o insert (bp): 12868
  Vector type: Bacterial Expression, Plant Expression
  Selectable markers: Neomycin (select with G418)
Growth in bacteria
  Bacterial resistance: Kanamycin, 50 μg/mL
  Growth temperature: 37°C
  Growth strain: DH5alpha
  Growth instructions: E. coli: 37°C A. tumefaciens C58: 28°C
  Copy number: Low Copy
Gene/Insert
  Gene/Insert name: Fusion of soluble modified ratiometric pHluorin and Aequorin
  Species: Synthetic
  Insert size (bp): 1534
  Mutation: Ratiometric GFP (ratiometric pHluorin) (PMID 9671304); Soluble modified for expression in plants (PMIDs 9122158, 9484447)
  Promoter: Cauliflower mosaic virus 35S promoter (GenBank AJ007625) without artificial 40 bp insert drives expression plants
  Cloning method: Restriction Enzyme; 5′ cloning site XbaI (unknown if destroyed); 3′ cloning site SacI (unknown if destroyed)
  Sequencing primers: 5′ 5' GTTCATTTCATTTGGAGAG 3'; 3′ 5' ATTCGAGCTCGGTACC 3'
Terms and licenses: Academic/Nonprofit Terms; Industry Terms: Not Available to Industry
Depositor comments: See the Supplemental Document under Resource Information for more details, including annotated maps. Figure 1 of the Gao et al. (2004) paper also gives an overview of the gene cassettes.
How to cite: pBI121::smRatioGFP:AQ was a gift from Christoph Plieth (Addgene plasmid # 240453 ; http://n2t.net/addgene:240453 ; RRID:Addgene_240453)
